>Addgene plasmid #214273 | pCMV-mTagBFP2-FRB-Rab7 | addgene full sequence | sequence record 423504 | Addgene NGS Result
TAGTTATTAATAGTAATCAATTACGGGGTCATTAGTTCATAGCCCATATATGGAGTTCCGCGTTACATAA
CTTACGGTAAATGGCCCGCCTGGCTGACCGCCCAACGACCCCCGCCCATTGACGTCAATAATGACGTATG
TTCCCATAGTAACGCCAATAGGGACTTTCCATTGACGTCAATGGGTGGAGTATTTACGGTAAACTGCCCA
CTTGGCAGTACATCAAGTGTATCATATGCCAAGTACGCCCCCTATTGACGTCAATGACGGTAAATGGCCC
GCCTGGCATTATGCCCAGTACATGACCTTATGGGACTTTCCTACTTGGCAGTACATCTACGTATTAGTCA
TCGCTATTACCATGGTGATGCGGTTTTGGCAGTACATCAATGGGCGTGGATAGCGGTTTGACTCACGGGG
ATTTCCAAGTCTCCACCCCATTGACGTCAATGGGAGTTTGTTTTGGCACCAAAATCAACGGGACTTTCCA
AAATGTCGTAACAACTCCGCCCCATTGACGCAAATGGGCGGTAGGCGTGTACGGTGGGAGGTCTATATAA
GCAGAGCTGGTTTAGTGAACCGTCAGATCCGCTAGCGCTACCGGTCGCCACCATGGTGTCTAAGGGCGAA
GAGCTGATTAAGGAGAACATGCACATGAAGCTGTACATGGAGGGCACCGTGGACAACCATCACTTCAAGT
GCACATCCGAGGGCGAAGGCAAGCCCTACGAGGGCACCCAGACCATGAGAATCAAGGTGGTCGAGGGCGG
CCCTCTCCCCTTCGCCTTCGACATCCTGGCTACTAGCTTCCTCTACGGCAGCAAGACCTTCATCAACCAC
ACCCAGGGCATCCCCGACTTCTTCAAGCAGTCCTTCCCTGAGGGCTTCACATGGGAGAGAGTCACCACAT
ACGAAGACGGGGGCGTGCTGACCGCTACCCAGGACACCAGCCTCCAGGACGGCTGCCTCATCTACAACGT
CAAGATCAGAGGGGTGAACTTCACATCCAACGGCCCTGTGATGCAGAAGAAAACACTCGGCTGGGAGGCC
TTCACCGAGACGCTGTACCCCGCTGACGGCGGCCTGGAAGGCAGAAACGACATGGCCCTGAAGCTCGTGG
GCGGGAGCCATCTGATCGCAAACGCCAAGACCACATATAGATCCAAGAAACCCGCTAAGAACCTCAAGAT
GCCTGGCGTCTACTATGTGGACTACAGACTGGAAAGAATCAAGGAGGCCAACAACGAGACCTACGTCGAG
CAGCACGAGGTGGCAGTGGCCAGATACTGCGACCTCCCTAGCAAACTGGGGCACAAGCTTAATTCCGGAC
TCAGATCTGGTGGCGGAGGCTCGGGCGGAGGTGGGTCGGGTGGCGGCGGATCTCGAGCTGGAGGTGCTGG
TGCTATCCTATCTAGAATCCTCTGGCATGAGATGTGGCATGAAGGCCTGGAAGAGGCATCTCGTTTGTAC
TTTGGGGAAAGGAACGTGAAAGGCATGTTTGAGGTGCTGGAGCCCTTGCATGCTATGATGGAACGGGGCC
CCCAGACTCTGAAGGAAACATCCTTTAATCAGGCCTATGGTCGAGATTTAATGGAGGCCCAAGAGTGGTG
CAGGAAGTACATGAAATCAGGGAATGTCAAGGACCTCACCCAAGCCTGGGACCTCTATTATCATGTGTTC
CGACGAATCTCAAAGGGTGGTAGTGCTGGTGGTAGTGCTCAAGCTTCGATGACCTCTAGGAAGAAAGTGT
TGCTGAAGGTTATCATCCTGGGAGATTCTGGAGTTGGTAAGACATCACTCATGAACCAGTATGTGAACAA
GAAATTCAGTAATCAGTACAAAGCTACAATAGGAGCAGACTTTCTGACAAAGGAGGTGATGGTGGATGAC
AGACTAGTTACAATGCAGATCTGGGACACAGCAGGCCAGGAACGGTTCCAGTCCCTTGGTGTGGCCTTCT
ACAGAGGTGCAGACTGCTGCGTTCTGGTATTTGACGTTACTGCCCCCAACACATTCAAAACCCTCGATAG
CTGGAGAGATGAGTTTCTCATCCAGGCCAGTCCCCGGGATCCTGAAAACTTCCCTTTCGTTGTCCTAGGA
AACAAGATTGACCTCGAAAACAGACAAGTGGCCACAAAGCGGGCACAGGCCTGGTGCTACAGCAAAAACA
ACATTCCCTACTTCGAGACCAGTGCCAAGGAGGCCATCAATGTGGAGCAGGCGTTCCAGACGATTGCAAG
GAATGCACTTAAACAGGAAACAGAGGTGGAGCTGTACAATGAATTCCCTGAACCCATCAAACTGGACAAG
AACGACCGGGCCAAGACCTCAGCGGAAAGCTGCAGTTGCTGAGGTACCGCGGGCCCGGGATCCACCGGAT
CTAGATAACTGATCATAATCAGCCATACCACATTTGTAGAGGTTTTACTTGCTTTAAAAAACCTCCCACA
CCTCCCCCTGAACCTGAAACATAAAATGAATGCAATTGTTGTTGTTAACTTGTTTATTGCAGCTTATAAT
GGTTACAAATAAAGCAATAGCATCACAAATTTCACAAATAAAGCATTTTTTTCACTGCATTCTAGTTGTG
GTTTGTCCAAACTCATCAATGTATCTTAACGCGTAAATTGTAAGCGTTAATATTTTGTTAAAATTCGCGT
TAAATTTTTGTTAAATCAGCTCATTTTTTAACCAATAGGCCGAAATCGGCAAAATCCCTTATAAATCAAA
AGAATAGACCGAGATAGGGT
[37 nt withheld, positions 2751-2787]
AAAGAACGTGGACTCCAACGTCAAAGG
[49 nt withheld, positions 2815-2863]
T
[91 nt withheld, positions 2865-2955]
G
[124 nt withheld, positions 2957-3080]
CAGGTGGCACTTTTCGGGGAAATGTGCGCGGAACCCCTATTTGTTTATTTTTCTAAATACATTCAAATAT
GTATCCGCTCATGAGACAATAACCCTGATAAATGCTTCAATAATATTGAAAAAGGAAGAGTCCTGAGGCG
GAAAGAACCAGCTGTGGAATGTGTGTCAGTTAGGGTGTGGAAAGTCCCCAGGCTCCCCAGCAGGCAGAAG
TATGCAAAGCATGCATCTCAATTAGTCAGCAACCAGGTGTGGAAAGTCCCCAGGCTCCCCAGCAGGCAGA
AGTATGCAAAGCATGCATCTCAATTAGTCAGCAACCATAGTCCCGCCCCTAACTCCGCCCATCCCGCCCC
TAACTCCGCCCAGTTCCGCCCATTCTCCGCCCCATGGCTGACTAATTTTTTTTATTTATGCAGAGGCCGA
GGCCGCCTCGGCCTCTGAGCTATTCCAGAAGTAGTGAGGAGGCTTTTTTGGAGGCCTAGGCTTTTGCAAA
GATCGATCAAGAGACAGGATGAGGATCGTTTCGCATGATTGAACAAGATGGATTGCACGCAGGTTCTCCG
GCCGCTTGGGTGGAGAGGCTATTCGGCTATGACTGGGCACAACAGACAATCGGCTGCTCTGATGCCGCCG
TGTTCCGGCTGTCAGCGCAGGGGCGCCCGGTTCTTTTTGTCAAGACCGACCTGTCCGGTGCCCTGAATGA
ACTGCAAGACGAGGCAGCGCGGCTATCGTGGCTGGCCACGACGGGCGTTCCTTGCGCAGCTGTGCTCGAC
GTTGTCACTGAAGCGGGAAGGGACTGGCTGCTATTGGGCGAAGTGCCGGGGCAGGATCTCCTGTCATCTC
ACCTTGCTCCTGCCGAGAAAGTATCCATCATGGCTGATGCAATGCGGCGGCTGCATACGCTTGATCCGGC
TACCTGCCCATTCGACCACCAAGCGAAACATCGCATCGAGCGAGCACGTACTCGGATGGAAGCCGGTCTT
GTCGATCAGGATGATCTGGACGAAGAGCATCAGGGGCTCGCGCCAGCCGAACTGTTCGCCAGGCTCAAGG
CGAGCATGCCCGACGGCGAGGATCTCGTCGTGACCCATGGCGATGCCTGCTTGCCGAATATCATGGTGGA
AAATGGCCGCTTTTCTGGATTCATCGACTGTGGCCGGCTGGGTGTGGCGGACCGCTATCAGGACATAGCG
TTGGCTACCCGTGATATTGCTGAAGAGCTTGGCGGCGAATGGGCTGACCGCTTCCTCGTGCTTTACGGTA
TCGCCGCTCCCGATTCGCAGCGCATCGCCTTCTATCGCCTTCTTGACGAGTTCTTCTGAGCGGGACTCTG
GGGTTCGAAATGACCGACCAAGCGACGCCCAACCTGCCATCACGAGATTTCGATTCCACCGCCGCCTTCT
ATGAAAGGTTGGGCTTCGGAATCGTTTTCCGGGACGCCGGCTGGATGATCCTCCAGCGCGGGGATCTCAT
GCTGGAGTTCTTCGCCCACCCTAGGGGGAGGCTAACTGAAACACGGAAGGAGACAATACCGGAAGGAACC
CGCGCTATGACGGCAATAAAAAGACAGAATAAAACGCACGGTGTTGGGTCGTTTGTTCATAAACGCGGGG
TTCGGTCCCAGGGCTGGCACTCTGTCGATACCCCACCGAGACCCCATTGGGGCCAATACGCCCGCGTTTC
TTCCTTTTCCCCACCCCACCCCCCAAGTTCGGGTGAAGGCCCAGGGCTCGCAGCCAACGTCGGGGCGGCA
GGCCCTGCCATAGCCTCAGGTTACTCATATATACTTTAGATTGATTTAAAACTTCATTTTTAATTTAAAA
GGATCTAGGTGAAGATCCTTTTTGATAATCTCATGACCAAAATCCCTTAACGTGAGTTTTCGTTCCACTG
AGCGTCAGACCCCGTAGAAAAGATCAAAGGATCTTCTTGAGATCCTTTTTTTCTGCGCGTAATCTGCTGC
TTGCAAACAAAAAAACCACCGCTACCAGCGGTGGTTTGTTTGCCGGATCAAGAGCTACCAACTCTTTTTC
CGAAGGTAACTGGCTTCAGCAGAGCGCAGATACCAAATACTGTTCTTCTAGTGTAGCCGTAGTTAGGCCA
CCACTTCAAGAACTCTGTAGCACCGCCTACATACCTCGCTCTGCTAATCCTGTTACCAGTGGCTGCTGCC
AGTGGCGATAAGTCGTGTCTTACCGGGTTGGACTCAAGACGATAGTTACCGGATAAGGCGCAGCGGTCGG
GCTGAACGGGGGGTTCGTGCACACAGCCCAGCTTGGAGCGAACGACCTACACCGAACTGAGATACCTACA
GCGTGAGCTATGAGAAAGCGCCACGCTTCCCGAAGGGAGAAAGGCGGACAGGTATCCGGTAAGCGGCAGG
GTCGGAACAGGAGAGCGCACGAGGGAGCTTCCAGGGGGAAACGCCTGGTATCTTTATAGTCCTGTCGGGT
TTCGCCACCTCTGACTTGAGCGTCGATTTTTGTGATGCTCGTCAGGGGGGCGGAGCCTATGGAAAAACGC
CAGCAACGCGGCCTTTTTACGGTTCCTGGCCTTTTGCTGGCCTTTTGCTCACATGTTCTTTCCTGCGTTA
TCCCCTGATTCTGTGGATAACCGTATTACCGCCATGCAT
Features (pLannotate 1.2.2; 16 found; start..end, strand, type, name):
     61..364     +  enhancer       CMV enhancer: human cytomegalovirus immediate early enhancer
    365..568     +  promoter       CMV promoter: human cytomegalovirus (CMV) immediate early promoter
    613..1323    +  CDS            mTagBFP2: mTagBFP2 is a basic (constitutively fluorescent) blue fluorescent protein published in 2011, derived from Entacmaea quadricolor. It is reported to be a very rapidly-maturing monomer with very low acid sensitivity.
   1417..1695    +  CDS            FRB: FKBP-rapamycin binding domain of human FRAP
   1729..2349    +  CDS            RAB7A: RAB7A_CANLF - Also known as RAB7. Experimental evidence at protein level: Swiss-Prot protein existence level 1. Small GTPase which cycles between active GTP-bound and inactive GDP-bound states. In its active state, binds to a variety of effector proteins playing a key role in the regulation of endo- lysosomal trafficking. Governs early-to-late endosomal maturation, microtubule minus-end as well as plus-end directed endosomal migration and positioning, and endosome-lysosome transport through different protein-protein interaction cascades (By similarity). Plays a central role, not only in endoso
   2353..2378    +  misc_feature   MCS (fragment): multiple cloning site
   2390..2474    +  CDS            large T antigen (fragment): large T antigen from SV40 (simian virus 40)
   2497..2618    +  polyA_signal   SV40 poly(A) signal: SV40 polyadenylation signal
   2652..3080    -  rep_origin     f1 ori (sequence partly withheld): f1 bacteriophage origin of replication; arrow indicates direction of (+) strand synthesis
   3107..3211    +  promoter       AmpR promoter: bla
   3213..3570    +  promoter       SV40 promoter: SV40 enhancer and early promoter
   3605..4399    +  CDS            NeoR/KanR: aminoglycoside phosphotransferase from Tn5; aph(3')-II (or nptII); confers resistance to neomycin, kanamycin, and G418 (Geneticin®)
   4420..4572    +  CDS            ble (fragment): BLE_KLEPN - Experimental evidence at protein level: Swiss-Prot protein existence level 1. Binding protein with a strong affinity to the bleomycin family of antibiotics. Binds to CL990; an antimitotic-antibiotic compound. From Klebsiella pneumoniae.
   4631..4678    +  polyA_signal   HSV TK poly(A) signal: herpes simplex virus thymidine kinase polyadenylation signal (Cole and Stacy, 1985)
   4769..4785    -  polyA_signal   bGH poly(A) signal (fragment): bovine growth hormone polyadenylation signal
   5007..5595    +  rep_origin     ori: high-copy-number ColE1/pMB1/pBR322/pUC origin of replication
