[The description below was written by a language model from this plasmid's Addgene catalogue record and pLannotate feature annotations shown in this document.]
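Description:
pCMV-mTagBFP2-FRB-Rab7 is a mammalian expression plasmid built on the Clontech pEGFP-C1 backbone, with the original fluorescent protein region replaced by a three-part fusion cloned between AgeI and KpnI sites. The sequenced plasmid is about 5.7 kb. It replicates in E. coli at high copy from a ColE1/pUC-type origin and also carries an f1 phage origin. A single Tn5 aminoglycoside phosphotransferase (NeoR/KanR) gene serves both hosts. The bacterial bla-type promoter drives it for kanamycin selection in bacteria, while the SV40 enhancer/early promoter, paired with the HSV TK polyadenylation signal, allows G418 selection in mammalian cells. The short large T antigen, ble and bGH poly(A) fragments in the annotation appear to be backbone remnants or partial matches rather than functional parts.

The expression cassette uses the human cytomegalovirus immediate early enhancer and promoter and ends with the SV40 polyadenylation signal. It encodes, from N- to C-terminus, the monomeric blue fluorescent protein mTagBFP2, the FKBP-rapamycin binding (FRB) domain of human FRAP, and dog (Canis lupus familiaris) RAB7A. RAB7A is a small GTPase that governs early-to-late endosome maturation and endosome-lysosome transport, so the fusion localises to late endosomes and marks them in blue. Placing Rab7 at the C-terminus leaves that end of the GTPase free. The FRB domain dimerises with FKBP in the presence of rapamycin, so it could in principle act as an anchor for recruiting FKBP-tagged proteins to late endosomes, although the record does not state this. The stated purpose is simply mammalian expression of a late endosome marker, and the associated work concerns fluorescent reporters of phosphatidylinositol 4-phosphate dynamics in living cells.
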