Addgene plasmid #214273: pCMV-mTagBFP2-FRB-Rab7
Purpose: Mammalian expression of mTagBFP2-FRB-Rab7 (late endosome marker)
Depositing lab: Shinya Tsukiji. Depositing organization: Nagoya Institute of Technology. Publication: ORP9-PH domain-based fluorescent reporters for visualizing phosphatidylinositol 4-phosphate dynamics in living cells. Ajiki M, Yoshikawa M, Miyazaki T, Kawasaki A, Aoki K, Nakatsu F, Tsukiji S. RSC Chem Biol. 2024 Apr 24;5(6):544-555. doi: 10.1039/d3cb00232b. eCollection 2024 Jun 5. PubMed 38846081.
Backbone
  Vector backbone: pEGFP-C1
  Backbone manufacturer: Clontech
  Backbone size w/o insert (bp): 3952
  Vector type: Mammalian Expression
Growth in bacteria
  Bacterial resistance: Kanamycin, 50 μg/mL
  Growth temperature: 37°C
  Growth strain: DH5alpha
  Copy number: High Copy
Gene/Insert
  Gene/Insert name: mTagBFP2-FRB-Rab7A
  Species: Canis lupus familiaris (Dog)
  Insert size (bp): 1757
  Entrez Gene: RAB7A (a.k.a. RAB7)
  Promoter: CMV
  Cloning method: Restriction Enzyme; 5′ cloning site AgeI (not destroyed); 3′ cloning site KpnI (not destroyed)
Terms and licenses: Academic/Nonprofit Terms; Industry Terms: Not Available to Industry
Depositor comments: Please visit https://www.biorxiv.org/content/10.1101/2023.12.14.571782v1 for bioRxiv preprint.
How to cite: pCMV-mTagBFP2-FRB-Rab7 was a gift from Shinya Tsukiji (Addgene plasmid # 214273 ; http://n2t.net/addgene:214273 ; RRID:Addgene_214273)
